>Addgene plasmid #41588 | pCAGGS-Flag-hsDicer (D1709A) | depositor partial sequence | sequence record 56512 | cDNA insert sequenced.  Backbone not sequence but based on public data.
GTCGACATTGATTATTGACTAGTTATTAATAGTAATCAATTACGGGGTCATTAGTTCATAGCCCATATAT
GGAGTTCCGCGTTACATAACTTACGGTAAATGGCCCGCCTGGCTGACCGCCCAACGACCCCCGCCCATTG
ACGTCAATAATGACGTATGTTCCCATAGTAACGCCAATAGGGACTTTCCATTGACGTCAATGGGTGGACT
ATTTACGGTAAACTGCCCACTTGGCAGTACATCAAGTGTATCATATGCCAAGTACGCCCCCTATTGACGT
CAATGACGGTAAATGGCCCGCCTGGCATTATGCCCAGTACATGACCTTATGGGACTTTCCTACTTGGCAG
TACATCTACGTATTAGTCATCGCTATTACCATGGGTCGAGGTGAGCCCCACGTTCTGCTTCACTCTCCCC
ATCTCCCCCCCCTCCCCACCCCCAATTTTGTATTTATTTATTTTTTAATTATTTTGTGCAGCGATGGGGG
CGGGGGGGGGGGGGGCGCGCGCCAGGCGGGGCGGGGCGGGGCGAGGGGCGGGGCGGGGCGAGGCGGAGAG
GTGCGGCGGCAGCCAATCAGAGCGGCGCGCTCCGAAAGTTTCCTTTTATGGCGAGGCGGCGGCGGCGGCG
GCCCTATAAAAAGCGAAGCGCGCGGCGGGCGGGAGTCGCTGCGTTGCCTTCGCCCCGTGCCCCGCTCCGC
GCCGCCTCGCGCCGCCCGCCCCGGCTCTGACTGACCGCGTTACTCCCACAGGTGAGCGGGCGGGACGGCC
CTTCTCCTCCGGGCTGTAATTAGCGCTTGGTTTAATGACGGCTCGTTTCTTTTCTGTGGCTGCGTGAAAG
CCTTAAAGGGCTCCGGGAGGGCCCTTTGTGCGGGGGGGAGCGGCTCGGGGGGTGCGTGCGTGTGTGTGTG
CGTGGGGAGCGCCGCGTGCGGCCCGCGCTGCCCGGCGGCTGTGAGCGCTGCGGGCGCGGCGCGGGGCTTT
GTGCGCTCCGCGTGTGCGCGAGGGGAGCGCGGCCGGGGGCGGTGCCCCGCGGTGCGGGGGGGCTGCGAGG
GGAACAAAGGCTGCGTGCGGGGTGTGTGCGTGGGGGGGTGAGCAGGGGGTGTGGGCGCGGCGGTCGGGCT
GTAACCCCCCCCTGCACCCCCCTCCCCGAGTTGCTGAGCACGGCCCGGCTTCGGGTGCGGGGCTCCGTAC
GGGGCGTGGCGCGGGGCTCGCCGTGCCGGGCGGGGGGTGGCGGCAGGTGGGGGTGCCGGGCGGGGCGGGG
CCGCCTCGGGCCGGGGAGGGCTCGGGGGAGGGGCGCGGCGGCCCCCGGAGCGCCGGCGGCTGTCGAGGCG
CGGCGAGCCGCAGCCATTGCCTTTTATGGTAATCGTGCGAGAGGGCGCAGGGACTTCCTTTGTCCCAAAT
CTGTGCGGAGCCGAAATCTGGGAGGCGCCGCCGCACCCCCTCTAGCGGGCGCGGGGCGAAGCGGTGCGGC
GCCGGCAGGAAGGAAATGGGCGGGGAGGGCCTTCGTGCGTCGCCGCGCCGCCGTCCCCTTCTCCCTCTCC
AGCCTCGGGGCTGTCCGCGGGGGGACGGCTGCCTTCGGGGGGGACGGGGCAGGGCGGGGTTCGGCTTCTG
GCGTGTGACCGGCGGCTCTAGAGCCTCTGCTAACCATGTTCATGCCTTCTTCTTTTTCCTACAGCTCCTG
GGCAACGTGCTGGTTATTGTGCTGTCTCATCATTTTGGCAAAGAATTCTCGAGATTGATCTACCATGGAC
TACAAAGACGATGACGACAAGCTTAAAAGCCCTGCTTTGCAACCCCTCAGCATGGCAGGCCTGCAGCTCA
TGACCCCTGCTTCCTCACCAATGGGTCCTTTCTTTGGACTGCCATGGCAACAAGAAGCAATTCATGATAA
CATTTATACGCCAAGAAAATATCAGGTTGAACTGCTTGAAGCAGCTCTGGATCATAATACCATCGTCTGT
TTAAACACTGGCTCAGGGAAGACATTTATTGCAGTACTACTCACTAAAGAGCTGTCCTATCAGATCAGGG
GAGACTTCAGCAGAAATGGAAAAAGGACGGTGTTCTTGGTCAACTCTGCAAACCAGGTTGCTCAACAAGT
GTCAGCTGTCAGAACTCATTCAGATCTCAAGGTTGGGGAATACTCAAACCTAGAAGTAAATGCATCTTGG
ACAAAAGAGAGATGGAACCAAGAGTTTACTAAGCACCAGGTTCTCATTATGACTTGCTATGTCGCCTTGA
ATGTTTTGAAAAATGGTTACTTATCACTGTCAGACATTAACCTTTTGGTGTTTGATGAGTGTCATCTTGC
AATCCTAGACCACCCCTATCGAGAAATTATGAAGCTCTGTGAAAATTGTCCATCATGTCCTCGCATTTTG
GGACTAACTGCTTCCATTTTAAATGGGAAATGTGATCCAGAGGAATTGGAAGAAAAGATTCAGAAACTAG
AGAAAATTCTTAAGAGTAATGCTGAAACTGCAACTGACCTGGTGGTCTTAGACAGGTATACTTCTCAGCC
ATGTGAGATTGTGGTGGATTGTGGACCATTTACTGACAGAAGTGGGCTTTATGAAAGACTGCTGATGGAA
TTAGAAGAAGCACTTAATTTTATCAATGATTGTAATATATCTGTACATTCAAAAGAAAGAGATTCTACTT
TAATTTCGAAACAGATACTATCAGACTGTCGTGCCGTATTGGTAGTTCTGGGACCCTGGTGTGCAGATAA
AGTAGCTGGAATGATGGTAAGAGAACTACAGAAATACATCAAACATGAGCAAGAGGAGCTGCACAGGAAA
TTTTTATTGTTTACAGACACTTTCCTAAGGAAAATACATGCACTATGTGAAGAGCACTTCTCACCTGCCT
CACTTGACCTGAAATTTGTAACTCCTAAAGTAATCAAACTGCTCGAAATCTTACGCAAATATAAACCATA
TGAGCGACAGCAGTTTGAAAGCGTTGAGTGGTATAATAATAGAAATCAGGATAATTATGTGTCATGGAGT
GATTCTGAGGATGATGATGAGGATGAAGAAATTGAAGAAAAAGAGAAGCCAGAGACAAATTTTCCTTCTC
CTTTTACCAACATTTTGTGCGGAATTATTTTTGTGGAAAGAAGATACACAGCAGTTGTCTTAAACAGATT
GATAAAGGAAGCTGGCAAACAAGATCCAGAGCTGGCTTATATCAGTAGCAATTTCATAACTGGACATGGC
ATTGGGAAGAATCAGCCTCGCAACAAACAGATGGAAGCAGAATTCAGAAAACAGGAAGAGGTACTTAGGA
AATTTCGAGCACATGAGACCAACCTGCTTATTGCAACAAGTATTGTAGAAGAGGGTGTTGATATACCAAA
ATGCAACTTGGTGGTTCGTTTTGATTTGCCCACAGAATATCGATCCTATGTTCAATCTAAAGGAAGAGCA
AGGGCACCCATCTCTAATTATATAATGTTAGCGGATACAGACAAAATAAAAAGTTTTGAAGAAGACCTTA
AAACCTACAAAGCTATTGAAAAGATCTTGAGAAACAAGTGTTCCAAGTCGGTTGATACTGGTGAGACTGA
CATTGATCCTGTCATGGATGATGATGACGTTTTCCCACCATATGTGTTGAGGCCTGACGATGGTGGTCCA
CGAGTCACAATCAACACGGCCATTGGACACATCAATAGATACTGTGCTAGATTACCAAGTGATCCGTTTA
CTCATCTAGCTCCTAAATGCAGAACCCGAGAGTTGCCTGATGGTACATTTTATTCAACTCTTTATCTGCC
AATTAACTCACCTCTTCGAGCCTCCATTGTTGGTCCACCAATGAGCTGTGTACGATTGGCTGAAAGAGTT
GTAGCTCTCATTTGCTGTGAGAAACTGCACAAAATTGGCGAACTGGATGACCATTTGATGCCAGTTGGGA
AAGAGACTGTTAAATATGAAGAGGAGCTTGATTTGCATGATGAAGAAGAGACCAGTGTTCCAGGAAGACC
AGGTTCCACGAAACGAAGGCAGTGCTACCCAAAAGCAATTCCAGAGTGTTTGAGGGATAGTTATCCCAGA
CCTGATCAGCCCTGTTACCTGTATGTGATAGGAATGGTTTTAACTACACCTTTACCTGATGAACTCAACT
TTAGAAGGCGGAAGCTCTATCCTCCTGAAGATACCACAAGATGCTTTGGAATACTGACGGCCAAACCCAT
ACCTCAGATTCCACACTTTCCTGTGTACACACGCTCTGGAGAGGTTACCATATCCATTGAGTTGAAGAAG
TCTGGTTTCATGTTGTCTCTACAAATGCTTGAGTTGATTACAAGACTTCACCAGTATATATTCTCACATA
TTCTTCGGCTTGAAAAACCTGCACTAGAATTTAAACCTACAGACGCTGATTCAGCATACTGTGTTCTACC
TCTTAATGTTGTTAATGACTCCAGCACTTTGGATATTGACTTTAAATTCATGGAAGATATTGAGAAGTCT
GAAGCTCGCATAGGCATTCCCAGTACAAAGTATACAAAAGAAACACCCTTTGTTTTTAAATTAGAAGATT
ACCAAGATGCCGTTATCATTCCAAGATATCGCAATTTTGATCAGCCTCATCGATTTTATGTAGCTGATGT
GTACACTGATCTTACCCCACTCAGTAAATTTCCTTCCCCTGAGTATGAAACTTTTGCAGAATATTATAAA
ACAAAGTACAACCTTGACCTAACCAATCTCAACCAGCCACTGCTGGATGTGGACCACACATCTTCAAGAC
TTAATCTTTTGACACCTCGACATTTGAATCAGAAGGGGAAAGCGCTTCCTTTAAGCAGTGCTGAGAAGAG
GAAAGCCAAATGGGAAAGTCTGCAGAATAAACAGATACTGGTTCCAGAACTCTGTGCTATACATCCAATT
CCAGCATCACTGTGGAGAAAAGCTGTTTGTCTCCCCAGCATACTTTATCGCCTTCACTGCCTTTTGACTG
CAGAGGAGCTAAGAGCCCAGACTGCCAGCGATGCTGGCGTGGGAGTCAGATCACTTCCTGCGGATTTTAG
ATACCCTAACTTAGACTTCGGGTGGAAAAAATCTATTGACAGCAAATCTTTCATCTCAATTTCTAACTCC
TCTTCAGCTGAAAATGATAATTACTGTAAGCACAGCACAATTGTCCCTGAAAATGCTGCACATCAAGGTG
CTAATAGAACCTCCTCTCTAGAAAATCATGACCAAATGTCTGTGAACTGCAGAACGTTGCTCAGCGAGTC
CCCTGGTAAGCTCCACGTTGAAGTTTCAGCAGATCTTACAGCAATTAATGGTCTTTCTTACAATCAAAAT
CTCGCCAATGGCAGTTATGATTTAGCTAACAGAGACTTTTGCCAAGGAAATCAGCTAAATTACTACAAGC
AGGAAATACCCGTGCAACCAACTACCTCATATTCCATTCAGAATTTATACAGTTACGAGAACCAGCCCCA
GCCCAGCGATGAATGTACTCTCCTGAGTAATAAATACCTTGATGGAAATGCTAACAAATCTACCTCAGAT
GGAAGTCCTGTGATGGCCGTAATGCCTGGTACGACAGACACTATTCAAGTGCTCAAGGGCAGGATGGATT
CTGAGCAGAGCCCTTCTATTGGGTACTCCTCAAGGACTCTTGGCCCCAATCCTGGACTTATTCTTCAGGC
TTTGACTCTGTCAAACGCTAGTGATGGATTTAACCTGGAGCGGCTTGAAATGCTTGGCGACTCCTTTTTA
AAGCATGCCATCACCACATATCTATTTTGCACTTACCCTGATGCGCATGAGGGCCGCCTTTCATATATGA
GAAGCAAAAAGGTCAGCAACTGTAATCTGTATCGCCTTGGAAAAAAGAAGGGACTACCCAGCCGCATGGT
GGTGTCAATATTTGATCCCCCTGTGAATTGGCTTCCTCCTGGTTATGTAGTAAATCAAGACAAAAGCAAC
ACAGATAAATGGGAAAAAGATGAAATGACAAAAGACTGCATGCTGGCGAATGGCAAACTGGATGAGGATT
ACGAGGAGGAGGATGAGGAGGAGGAGAGCCTGATGTGGAGGGCTCCGAAGGAAGAGGCTGACTATGAAGA
TGATTTCCTGGAGTATGATCAGGAACATATCAGATTTATAGATAATATGTTAATGGGGTCAGGAGCTTTT
GTAAAGAAAATCTCTCTTTCTCCTTTTTCAACCACTGATTCTGCATATGAATGGAAAATGCCCAAAAAAT
CCTCCTTAGGTAGTATGCCATTTTCATCAGATTTTGAGGATTTTGACTACAGCTCTTGGGATGCAATGTG
CTATCTGGATCCTAGCAAAGCTGTTGAAGAAGATGACTTTGTGGTGGGGTTCTGGAATCCATCAGAAGAA
AACTGTGGTGTTGACACGGGAAAGCAGTCCATTTCTTACGACTTGCACACTGAGCAGTGTATTGCTGACA
AAAGCATAGCGGACTGTGTGGAAGCCCTGCTGGGCTGCTATTTAACCAGCTGTGGGGAGAGGGCTGCTCA
GCTTTTCCTCTGTTCACTGGGGCTGAAGGTGCTCCCGGTAATTAAAAGGACTGATCGGGAAAAGGCCCTG
TGCCCTACTCGGGAGAATTTCAACAGCCAACAAAAGAACCTTTCAGTGAGCTGTGCTGCTGCTTCTGTGG
CCAGTTCACGCTCTTCTGTATTGAAAGACTCGGAATATGGTTGTTTGAAGATTCCACCAAGATGTATGTT
TGATCATCCAGATGCAGATAAAACACTGAATCACCTTATATCGGGGTTTGAAAATTTTGAAAAGAAAATC
AACTACAGATTCAAGAATAAGGCTTACCTTCTCCAGGCTTTTACACATGCCTCCTACCACTACAATACTA
TCACTGATTGTTACCAGCGCTTAGAATTCCTGGGAGCTGCGATTTTGGACTACCTCATAACCAAGCACCT
TTATGAAGACCCGCGGCAGCACTCCCCGGGGGTCCTGACAGACCTGCGGTCTGCCCTGGTCAACAACACC
ATCTTTGCATCGCTGGCTGTAAAGTACGACTACCACAAGTACTTCAAAGCTGTCTCTCCTGAGCTCTTCC
ATGTCATTGATGACTTTGTGCAGTTTCAGCTTGAGAAGAATGAAATGCAAGGAATGGATTCTGAGCTTAG
GAGATCTGAGGAGGATGAAGAGAAAGAAGAGGATATTGAAGTTCCAAAGGCCATGGGGGATATTTTTGAG
TCGCTTGCTGGTGCCATTTACATGGATAGTGGGATGTCACTGGAGACAGTCTGGCAGGTGTACTATCCCA
TGATGCGGCCACTAATAGAAAAGTTTTCTGCAAATGTACCCCGTTCCCCTGTGCGAGAATTGCTTGAAAT
GGAACCAGAAACTGCCAAATTTAGCCCGGCTGAGAGAACTTACGACGGGAAGGTCAGAGTCACTGTGGAA
GTAGTAGGAAAGGGGAAATTTAAAGGTGTTGGTCGAAGTTACAGGATTGCCAAATCTGCAGCAGCAAGAA
GAGCCCTCCGAAGCCTCAAAGCTAATCAACCTCAGGTTCCCAATAGCTGAGGTACCAGATCTTTTTCCCT
CTGCCAAAAATTATGGGGACATCATGAAGCCCCTTGAGCATCTGACTTCTGGCTAATAAAGGAAATTTAT
TTTCATTGCAATAGTGTGTTGGAATTTTTTGTGTCTCTCACTCGGAAGGACATATGGGAGGGCAAATCAT
TTAAAACATCAGAATGAGTATTTGGTTTAGAGTTTGGCAACATATGCCCATATGCTGGCTGCCATGAACA
AAGGTTGGCTATAAAGAGGTCATCAGTATATGAAACAGCCCCCTGCTGTCCATTCCTTATTCCATAGAAA
AGCCTTGACTTGAGGTTAGATTTTTTTTATATTTTGTTTTGTGTTATTTTTTTCTTTAACATCCCTAAAA
TTTTCCTTACATGTTTTACTAGCCAGATTTTTCCTCCTCTCCTGACTACTCCCAGTCATAGCTGTCCCTC
TTCTCTTATGGAGATCCCTCGACCTGCAGCCCAAGCTTGGCGTAATCATGGTCATAGCTGTTTCCTGTGT
GAAATTGTTATCCGCTCACAATTCCACACAACATACGAGCCGGAAGCATAAAGTGTAAAGCCTGGGGTGC
CTAATGAGTGAGCTAACTCACATTAATTGCGTTGCGCTCACTGCCCGCTTTCCAGTCGGGAAACCTGTCG
TGCCAGCGGATCCGCATCTCAATTAGTCAGCAACCATAGTCCCGCCCCTAACTCCGCCCATCCCGCCCCT
AACTCCGCCCAGTTCCGCCCATTCTCCGCCCCATGGCTGACTAATTTTTTTTATTTATGCAGAGGCCGAG
GCCGCCTCGGCCTCTGAGCTATTCCAGAAGTAGTGAGGAGGCTTTTTTGGAGGCCTAGGCTTTTGCAAAA
AGCTAACTTGTTTATTGCAGCTTATAATGGTTACAAATAAAGCAATAGCATCACAAATTTCACAAATAAA
GCATTTTTTTCACTGCATTCTAGTTGTGGTTTGTCCAAACTCATCAATGTATCTTATCATGTCTGGATCC
GCTGCATTAATGAATCGGCCAACGCGCGGGGAGAGGCGGTTTGCGTATTGGGCGCTCTTCCGCTTCCTCG
CTCACTGACTCGCTGCGCTCGGTCGTTCGGCTGCGGCGAGCGGTATCAGCTCACTCAAAGGCGGTAATAC
GGTTATCCACAGAATCAGGGGATAACGCAGGAAAGAACATGTGAGCAAAAGGCCAGCAAAAGGCCAGGAA
CCGTAAAAAGGCCGCGTTGCTGGCGTTTTTCCATAGGCTCCGCCCCCCTGACGAGCATCACAAAAATCGA
CGCTCAAGTCAGAGGTGGCGAAACCCGACAGGACTATAAAGATACCAGGCGTTTCCCCCTGGAAGCTCCC
TCGTGCGCTCTCCTGTTCCGACCCTGCCGCTTACCGGATACCTGTCCGCCTTTCTCCCTTCGGGAAGCGT
GGCGCTTTCTCAATGCTCACGCTGTAGGTATCTCAGTTCGGTGTAGGTCGTTCGCTCCAAGCTGGGCTGT
GTGCACGAACCCCCCGTTCAGCCCGACCGCTGCGCCTTATCCGGTAACTATCGTCTTGAGTCCAACCCGG
TAAGACACGACTTATCGCCACTGGCAGCAGCCACTGGTAACAGGATTAGCAGAGCGAGGTATGTAGGCGG
TGCTACAGAGTTCTTGAAGTGGTGGCCTAACTACGGCTACACTAGAAGGACAGTATTTGGTATCTGCGCT
CTGCTGAAGCCAGTTACCTTCGGAAAAAGAGTTGGTAGCTCTTGATCCGGCAAACAAACCACCGCTGGTA
GCGGTGGTTTTTTTGTTTGCAAGCAGCAGATTACGCGCAGAAAAAAAGGATCTCAAGAAGATCCTTTGAT
CTTTTCTACGGGGTCTGACGCTCAGTGGAACGAAAACTCACGTTAAGGGATTTTGGTCATGAGATTATCA
AAAAGGATCTTCACCTAGATCCTTTTAAATTAAAAATGAAGTTTTAAATCAATCTAAAGTATATATGAGT
AAACTTGGTCTGACAGTTACCAATGCTTAATCAGTGAGGCACCTATCTCAGCGATCTGTCTATTTCGTTC
ATCCATAGTTGCCTGACTCCCCGTCGTGTAGATAACTACGATACGGGAGGGCTTACCATCTGGCCCCAGT
GCTGCAATGATACCGCGAGACCCACGCTCACCGGCTCCAGATTTATCAGCAATAAACCAGCCAGCCGGAA
GGGCCGAGCGCAGAAGTGGTCCTGCAACTTTATCCGCCTCCATCCAGTCTATTAATTGTTGCCGGGAAGC
TAGAGTAAGTAGTTCGCCAGTTAATAGTTTGCGCAACGTTGTTGCCATTGCTACAGGCATCGTGGTGTCA
CGCTCGTCGTTTGGTATGGCTTCATTCAGCTCCGGTTCCCAACGATCAAGGCGAGTTACATGATCCCCCA
TGTTGTGCAAAAAAGCGGTTAGCTCCTTCGGTCCTCCGATCGTTGTCAGAAGTAAGTTGGCCGCAGTGTT
ATCACTCATGGTTATGGCAGCACTGCATAATTCTCTTACTGTCATGCCATCCGTAAGATGCTTTTCTGTG
ACTGGTGAGTACTCAACCAAGTCATTCTGAGAATAGTGTATGCGGCGACCGAGTTGCTCTTGCCCGGCGT
CAATACGGGATAATACCGCGCCACATAGCAGAACTTTAAAAGTGCTCATCATTGGAAAACGTTCTTCGGG
GCGAAAACTCTCAAGGATCTTACCGCTGTTGAGATCCAGTTCGATGTAACCCACTCGTGCACCCAACTGA
TCTTCAGCATCTTTTACTTTCACCAGCGTTTCTGGGTGAGCAAAAACAGGAAGGCAAAATGCCGCAAAAA
AGGGAATAAGGGCGACACGGAAATGTTGAATACTCATACTCTTCCTTTTTCAATATTATTGAAGCATTTA
TCAGGGTTATTGTCTCATGAGCGGATACATATTTGAATGTATTTAGAAAAATAAACAAATAGGGGTTCCG
CGCACATTTCCCCGAAAAGTGCCACCTG
