>Addgene plasmid #41588 | pCAGGS-Flag-hsDicer (D1709A) | addgene partial sequence | sequence record 58182 | pCAG_F
GATCTACCATGGACTACAAAGACGATGACGACAAGCTTAAAAGCCCTGCTTTGCAACCCCTCAGCATGGC
AGGCCTGCAGCTCATGACCCCTGCTTCCTCACCAATGGGTCCTTTCTTTGGACTGCCATGGCAACAAGAA
GCAATTCATGATAACATTTATACGCCAAGAAAATATCAGGTTGAACTGCTTGAAGCAGCTCTGGATCATA
ATACCATCGTCTGTTTAAACACTGGCTCAGGGAAGACATTTATTGCAGTACTACTCACTAAAGAGCTGTC
CTATCAGATCAGGGGAGACTTCAGCAGAAATGGAAAAAGGACGGTGTTCTTGGTCAACTCTGCAAACCAG
GTTGCTCAACAAGTGTCAGCTGTCAGAACTCATTCAGATCTCAAGGTTGGGGAATACTCAAACCTAGAAG
TAAATGCATCTTGGACAAAAGAGAGATGGAACCAAGAGTTTACTAAGCACCAGGTTCTCATTATGACTTG
CTATGTCGCCTTGAATGTTTTGAAAAATGGTTACTTATCACTGTCAGACATTAACCTTTTGGTGTTTGAT
GAGTGTCATCTTGCAATCCTAGACCACCCCTATCGAGAAATTATGAAGCTCTGTGAAAATTGTCCATCAT
GTCCTCGCATTTTGGGACTAACTGCTTCCATTTTAAATGGGAAATGTGATCCAGAGGAATTGGAAGAAAA
GANTCAGAAACTAGAGAAAATTCTTAAGAGTAATGCTGAAACTGCAACTGACCTGGTGGTCTTAGACAGG
TATACTTCTCAGCCATGTGAGATTGTGGTGGANTGTGGACCATTTACTGACAGAAGTGGGCTTTATGAAA
GACTGCTGATGGAATTAGAAGAAGCACTTAATTTTATCAATGATTGTAATATATCTGTACATTCAAAAGA
AAGAGATTCTACTTTAATTTCGAA
