>Addgene plasmid #41588 | pCAGGS-Flag-hsDicer (D1709A) | addgene partial sequence | sequence record 58185 | hsDicer-R1 5'-cgatgcaaagatggtgttgt-3'
GACCCCGGGGAGTGCTGCCGCGGGTCTTCATAAAGGTGCTTGGTTATGAGGCTAGTCCAAAATCGCAGCT
CCCAGGAATTCTAAGCGCTGGTAACAATCAGTGATAGTATTGTAGTGGTAGGAGGCATGTGTAAAAGCCT
GGAGAAGGTAAGCCTTATTCTTGAATCTGTAGTTGATTTTCTTTTCAAAATTTTCAAACCCCGATATAAG
GTGATTCAGTGTTTTATCTGCATCTGGATGATCAAACATACATCTTGGTGGAATCTTCAAACAACCATAT
TCCGAGTCTTTCAATACAGAAGAGCGTGAACTGGCCACAGAAGCAGCAGCACAGCTCACTGAAAGGTTCT
TTTGTTGGCTGTTGAAATTCTCCCGAGTAGGGCACAGGGCCTTTTCCCGATCAGTCCTTTTAATTACCGG
GAGCACCTTCAGCCCCAGTGAACAGAGGAAAAGCTGAGCAGCCCTCTCCCCACAGCTGGTTAAATAGCAG
CCCAGCAGGGCTTCCACACAGTCCGCTATGCTTTTGTCAGCAATACACTGCTCAGTGTGCAAGTCGTAAG
AAATGGACTGCTTTCCCGTGTCAACACCACAGTTTTCTTCTGATGGATTCCAGAACCCCACCACAAAGTC
ATCTTCTTCAACAGCTTTGCCTAGGATCCAGATAGCACATTGCATCCCAAGAGCTGTAGTCAAAATCCTC
AAAATCTGATGAAAATGGCATACTACCTAAGGAGGATTTTTTGGGCATTTTCCATTCATATGCAGAATCA
GTGGTTGAAAAGAGAGAAATTTCTTACAACTCTGACCTAC
