[The description below was written by a language model from this plasmid's Addgene catalogue record.]
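Description:
pCAGGS-Flag-hsDicer (D1709A) is a mammalian expression plasmid of about 10.5 kb built on the pCAGGS backbone (roughly 4.8 kb without insert). It is maintained in E. coli as a high-copy plasmid under ampicillin selection. It carries no selectable marker for mammalian cells, so it is suited to transient transfection rather than drug selection of stable lines. No feature table accompanies the record, so the origin of replication, polyadenylation signal and other backbone elements are not itemised.

The payload is the human Dicer (DICER1) coding sequence, an insert of about 5.8 kb, fused at its N terminus to a Flag epitope tag that allows detection or immunoprecipitation of the expressed protein. The record lists the promoter as CMV. pCAGGS vectors generally drive expression from the composite CAG promoter, which combines the CMV immediate-early enhancer with a chicken β-actin promoter, and the catalogue entry may be referring to this, though the record does not clarify it.

The insert carries a single amino-acid substitution, D1709A. The record does not describe its functional effect. In general, aspartate 1709 lies in the second RNase III domain (RNase IIIb) of human Dicer, and alanine substitution of catalytic acidic residues there is a standard way of disabling one of the enzyme's two cleavage centres. This fits the associated publication, an in vivo structure-function analysis of human Dicer reporting directional processing of precursor miRNAs. The plasmid is therefore likely used to express the mutant in mammalian cells and compare its miRNA processing with that of wild-type or other mutant Dicer constructs.
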