Addgene plasmid #41588: pCAGGS-Flag-hsDicer (D1709A)
Depositing lab: Phil Sharp. Depositing organization: Massachusetts Institute of Technology. Publication: In vivo structure-function analysis of human Dicer reveals directional processing of precursor miRNAs. Gurtan AM, Lu V, Bhutkar A, Sharp PA. RNA. 2012 Jun;18(6):1116-22. Epub 2012 Apr 30. 10.1261/rna.032680.112 PubMed 22546613.
Backbone
  Vector backbone: pCAGGS
  Backbone size w/o insert (bp): 4790
  Total vector size (bp): 10528
  Vector type: Mammalian Expression
  Selectable markers: None
Growth in bacteria
  Bacterial resistance: Ampicillin, 100 μg/mL
  Growth temperature: 37°C
  Growth strain: Top10/P3
  Copy number: High Copy
Gene/Insert
  Gene/Insert name: hsDicer (alt name: Dicer1)
  Species: H. sapiens (human)
  Insert size (bp): 5796
  Mutation: D1709A
  GenBank ID: NM_177438 NM_030621
  Entrez Gene: DICER1 (a.k.a. DCR1, Dicer, Dicer1e, GLOW, HERNA, K12H4.8-LIKE, MNG1, RMSE2, aviD)
  Promoter: CMV
  Tag / fusion protein: Flag (N terminal on insert)
  Cloning method: Unknown
  Sequencing primers: 5′ Custom; 3′ Custom
Terms and licenses: Academic/Nonprofit Terms; Industry Terms: Not Available to Industry
How to cite: pCAGGS-Flag-hsDicer (D1709A) was a gift from Phil Sharp (Addgene plasmid # 41588 ; http://n2t.net/addgene:41588 ; RRID:Addgene_41588)
